>Addgene plasmid #112895 | pR_LG lenti-(empty)-del-CTS | addgene full sequence | sequence record 217829 | Addgene NGS Result
GTCGACGGATCGGGAGATCTCCCGATCCCCTATGGTGCACTCTCAGTACAATCTGCTCTGATGCCGCATA
GTTAAGCCAGTATCTGCTCCCTGCTTGTGTGTTGGAGGTCGCTGAGTAGTGCGCGAGCAAAATTTAAGCT
ACAACAAGGCAAGGCTTGACCGACAATTGCATGAAGAATCTGCTTAGGGTTAGGCGTTTTGCGCTGCTTC
GCGATGTACGGGCCAGATATACGCGTTGACATTGATTATTGACTAGTTATTAATAGTAATCAATTACGGG
GTCATTAGTTCATAGCCCATATATGGAGTTCCGCGTTACATAACTTACGGTAAATGGCCCGCCTGGCTGA
CCGCCCAACGACCCCCGCCCATTGACGTCAATAATGACGTATGTTCCCATAGTAACGCCAATAGGGACTT
TCCATTGACGTCAATGGGTGGAGTATTTACGGTAAACTGCCCACTTGGCAGTACATCAAGTGTATCATAT
GCCAAGTACGCCCCCTATTGACGTCAATGACGGTAAATGGCCCGCCTGGCATTATGCCCAGTACATGACC
TTATGGGACTTTCCTACTTGGCAGTACATCTACGTATTAGTCATCGCTATTACCATGGTGATGCGGTTTT
GGCAGTACATCAATGGGCGTGGATAGCGGTTTGACTCACGGGGATTTCCAAGTCTCCACCCCATTGACGT
CAATGGGAGTTTGTTTTGGCACCAAAATCAACGGGACTTTCCAAAATGTCGTAACAACTCCGCCCCATTG
ACGCAAATGGGCGGTAGGCGTGTACGGTGGGAGGTCTATATAAGCAGCGCGTTTTGCCTGTACTGGGTCT
CTCTGGTTAGACCAGATCTGAGCCTGGGAGCTCTCTGGCTAACTAGGGAACCCACTGCTTAAGCCTCAAT
AAAGCTTGCCTTGAGTGCTTCAAGTAGTGTGTGCCCGTCTGTTGTGTGACTCTGGTAACTAGAGATCCCT
CAGACCCTTTTAGTCAGTGTGGAAAATCTCTAGTGGTGGCGCCCGAACAGGGACTTGAAAGCGAAAGGGA
AACCAGAGGAGCTCTCTCGACGCAGGACTCGGCTTGCTGAAGCGCGCACGGCAAGAGGCGAGGGGCGGCG
ACTGGTGAGTACGCCAAAAATTTTGACTAGCGGAGGCTAGAAGGAGAGAGATGGGTGCGAGAGCGTCAGT
ATTAAGCGGGGGAGAATTAGATCGCGATGGGAAAAAATTCGGTTAAGGCCAGGGGGAAAGAAAAAATATA
AATTAAAACATATAGTATGGGCAAGCAGGGAGCTAGAACGATTCGCAGTTAATCCTGGCCTGTTAGAAAC
ATCAGAAGGCTGTAGACAAATACTGGGACAGCTACAACCATCCCTTCAGACAGGATCAGAAGAACTTAGA
TCATTATATAATACAGTAGCAACCCTCTATTGTGTGCATCAAAGGATAGAGATAAAAGACACCAAGGAAG
CTTTAGACAAGATAGAGGAAGAGCAAAACAAAAGTAAGACCACCGCACAGCAAGCGGCCGCTGATCTTCA
GACCTGGAGGAGGAGATATGAGGGACAATTGGAGAAGTGAATTATATAAATATAAAGTAGTAAAAATTGA
ACCATTAGGAGTAGCACCCACCAAGGCAAAGAGAAGAGTGGTGCAGAGAGAAAAAAGAGCAGTGGGAATA
GGAGCTTTGTTCCTTGGGTTCTTGGGAGCAGCAGGAAGCACTATGGGCGCAGCGTCAATGACGCTGACGG
TACAGGCCAGACAATTATTGTCTGGTATAGTGCAGCAGCAGAACAATTTGCTGAGGGCTATTGAGGCGCA
ACAGCATCTGTTGCAACTCACAGTCTGGGGCATCAAGCAGCTCCAGGCAAGAATCCTGGCTGTGGAAAGA
TACCTAAAGGATCAACAGCTCCTGGGGATTTGGGGTTGCTCTGGAAAACTCATTTGCACCACTGCTGTGC
CTTGGAATGCTAGTTGGAGTAATAAATCTCTGGAACAGATTTGGAATCACACGACCTGGATGGAGTGGGA
CAGAGAAATTAACAATTACACAAGCTTAATACACTCCTTAATTGAAGAATCGCAAAACCAGCAAGAAAAG
AATGAACAAGAATTATTGGAATTAGATAAATGGGCAAGTTTGTGGAATTGGTTTAACATAACAAATTGGC
TGTGGTATATAAAATTATTCATAATGATAGTAGGAGGCTTGGTAGGTTTAAGAATAGTTTTTGCTGTACT
TTCTATAGTGAATAGAGTTAGGCAGGGATATTCACCATTATCGTTTCAGACCCACCTCCCAACCCCGAGG
GGACCCGACAGGCCCGAAGGAATAGAAGAAGAAGGTGGAGAGAGAGACAGAGACAGATCCATTCGATTAG
TGAACGGATCGGCACTGCGTGCGCCAATTCTGCAGACAAATGGCAGTATTCATCCACAATTTTAAAAGAA
AAGGGGGGACCAGAAGGGCTAATTCACTCCCAACGAAGACAAGATATCCTTGATCTGTGGATCTACCACA
CACAAGGCTACTTCCCTGATTGGCAGAACTACACACCAGGGCCAGGGATCAGATATCCACTGACCTTTGG
ATGGTGCTACAAGCTAGTACCAGTTGAGCAAGAGAAGGTAGAAGAAGCCAATGAAGGAGAGAACACCCGC
TTGTTACACCCTGTGAGCCTGCATGGGATGGATGACCCGGAGAGAGAAGTATTAGAGTGGAGGTTTGACA
GCCGCCTAGCATTTCATCACATGGCCCGAGAGCTGCATCCGGACTGTACTGGGTCTCTCTGGTTAGACCA
GATCTGAGCCTGGGAGCTCTCTGGCTAACTAGGGAACCCACTGCTTAAGCCTCAATAAAGCTTGCCTTGA
GTGCTTCAAGTAGTGTGTGCCCGTCTGTTGTGTGACTCTGGTAACTAGAGATCCCTCAGACCCTTTTAGT
CAGTGTGGAAAATCTCTAGCAGGGCCCGTTTAAACCCGCTGATCAGCCTCGACTGTGCCTTCTAGTTGCC
AGCCATCTGTTGTTTGCCCCTCCCCCGTGCCTTCCTTGACCCTGGAAGGTGCCACTCCCACTGTCCTTTC
CTAATAAAATGAGGAAATTGCATCGCATTGTCTGAGTAGGTGTCATTCTATTCTGGGGGGTGGGGTGGGG
CAGGACAGCAAGGGGGAGGATTGGGAAGACAATAGCAGGCATGCTGGGGATGCGGTGGGCTCTATGGCTT
CTGAGGCGGAAAGAACCAGCTGGGGCTCTAGGGGGTATCCCC
[124 nt withheld, positions 3263-3386]
C
[91 nt withheld, positions 3388-3478]
A
[49 nt withheld, positions 3480-3528]
CCTTTGACGTTGGAGTCCACGTTCTTT
[37 nt withheld, positions 3556-3592]
ACCCTATCTCGGTCTATTCTTTTGATTTATAAGGGATTTTGCCGATTTCGGCCTATTGGTTAAAAAATGA
GCTGATTTAACAAAAATTTAACGCGAATTAATTCTGTGGAATGTGTGTCAGTTAGGGTGTGGAAAGTCCC
CAGGCTCCCCAGCAGGCAGAAGTATGCAAAGCATGCATCTCAATTAGTCAGCAACCAGGTGTGGAAAGTC
CCCAGGCTCCCCAGCAGGCAGAAGTATGCAAAGCATGCATCTCAATTAGTCAGCAACCATAGTCCCGCCC
CTAACTCCGCCCATCCCGCCCCTAACTCCGCCCAGTTCCGCCCATTCTCCGCCCCATGGCTGACTAATTT
TTTTTATTTATGCAGAGGCCGAGGCCGCCTCTGCCTCTGAGCTATTCCAGAAGTAGTGAGGAGGCTTTTT
TGGAGGCCTAGGCTTTTGCAAAAAGCTCCCGGGAGCTTGTATATCCATTTTCGGATCTGATCAGCACGTG
TTGACAATTAATCATCGGCATAGTATATCGGCATAGTATAATACGACAAGGTGAGGAACTAAACCATGGC
CAAGTTGACCAGTGCCGTTCCGGTGCTCACCGCGCGCGACGTCGCCGGAGCGGTCGAGTTCTGGACCGAC
CGGCTCGGGTTCTCCCGGGACTTCGTGGAGGACGACTTCGCCGGTGTGGTCCGGGACGACGTGACCCTGT
TCATCAGCGCGGTCCAGGACCAGGTGGTGCCGGACAACACCCTGGCCTGGGTGTGGGTGCGCGGCCTGGA
CGAGCTGTACGCCGAGTGGTCGGAGGTCGTGTCCACGAACTTCCGGGACGCCTCCGGGCCGGCCATGACC
GAGATCGGCGAGCAGCCGTGGGGGCGGGAGTTCGCCCTGCGCGACCCGGCCGGCAACTGCGTGCACTTCG
TGGCCGAGGAGCAGGACTGACACGTGCTACGAGATTTCGATTCCACCGCCGCCTTCTATGAAAGGTTGGG
CTTCGGAATCGTTTTCCGGGACGCCGGCTGGATGATCCTCCAGCGCGGGGATCTCATGCTGGAGTTCTTC
GCCCACCCCAACTTGTTTATTGCAGCTTATAATGGTTACAAATAAAGCAATAGCATCACAAATTTCACAA
ATAAAGCATTTTTTTCACTGCATTCTAGTTGTGGTTTGTCCAAACTCATCAATGTATCTTATCATGTCTG
TATACCGTCGACCTCTAGCTAGAGCTTGGCGTAATCATGGTCATAGCTGTTTCCTGTGTGAAATTGTTAT
CCGCTCACAATTCCACACAACATACGAGCCGGAAGCATAAAGTGTAAAGCCTGGGGTGCCTAATGAGTGA
GCTAACTCACATTAATTGCGTTGCGCTCACTGCCCGCTTTCCAGTCGGGAAACCTGTCGTGCCAGCTGCA
TTAATGAATCGGCCAACGCGCGGGGAGAGGCGGTTTGCGTATTGGGCGCTCTTCCGCTTCCTCGCTCACT
GACTCGCTGCGCTCGGTCGTTCGGCTGCGGCGAGCGGTATCAGCTCACTCAAAGGCGGTAATACGGTTAT
CCACAGAATCAGGGGATAACGCAGGAAAGAACATGTGAGCAAAAGGCCAGCAAAAGGCCAGGAACCGTAA
AAAGGCCGCGTTGCTGGCGTTTTTCCATAGGCTCCGCCCCCCTGACGAGCATCACAAAAATCGACGCTCA
AGTCAGAGGTGGCGAAACCCGACAGGACTATAAAGATACCAGGCGTTTCCCCCTGGAAGCTCCCTCGTGC
GCTCTCCTGTTCCGACCCTGCCGCTTACCGGATACCTGTCCGCCTTTCTCCCTTCGGGAAGCGTGGCGCT
TTCTCATAGCTCACGCTGTAGGTATCTCAGTTCGGTGTAGGTCGTTCGCTCCAAGCTGGGCTGTGTGCAC
GAACCCCCCGTTCAGCCCGACCGCTGCGCCTTATCCGGTAACTATCGTCTTGAGTCCAACCCGGTAAGAC
ACGACTTATCGCCACTGGCAGCAGCCACTGGTAACAGGATTAGCAGAGCGAGGTATGTAGGCGGTGCTAC
AGAGTTCTTGAAGTGGTGGCCTAACTACGGCTACACTAGAAGAACAGTATTTGGTATCTGCGCTCTGCTG
AAGCCAGTTACCTTCGGAAAAAGAGTTGGTAGCTCTTGATCCGGCAAACAAACCACCGCTGGTAGCGGTG
GTTTTTTTGTTTGCAAGCAGCAGATTACGCGCAGAAAAAAAGGATCTCAAGAAGATCCTTTGATCTTTTC
TACGGGGTCTGACGCTCAGTGGAACGAAAACTCACGTTAAGGGATTTTGGTCATGAGATTATCAAAAAGG
ATCTTCACCTAGATCCTTTTAAATTAAAAATGAAGTTTTAAATCAATCTAAAGTATATATGAGTAAACTT
GGTCTGACAGTTACCAATGCTTAATCAGTGAGGCACCTATCTCAGCGATCTGTCTATTTCGTTCATCCAT
AGTTGCCTGACTCCCCGTCGTGTAGATAACTACGATACGGGAGGGCTTACCATCTGGCCCCAGTGCTGCA
ATGATACCGCGAGACCCACGCTCACCGGCTCCAGATTTATCAGCAATAAACCAGCCAGCCGGAAGGGCCG
AGCGCAGAAGTGGTCCTGCAACTTTATCCGCCTCCATCCAGTCTATTAATTGTTGCCGGGAAGCTAGAGT
AAGTAGTTCGCCAGTTAATAGTTTGCGCAACGTTGTTGCCATTGCTACAGGCATCGTGGTGTCACGCTCG
TCGTTTGGTATGGCTTCATTCAGCTCCGGTTCCCAACGATCAAGGCGAGTTACATGATCCCCCATGTTGT
GCAAAAAAGCGGTTAGCTCCTTCGGTCCTCCGATCGTTGTCAGAAGTAAGTTGGCCGCAGTGTTATCACT
CATGGTTATGGCAGCACTGCATAATTCTCTTACTGTCATGCCATCCGTAAGATGCTTTTCTGTGACTGGT
GAGTACTCAACCAAGTCATTCTGAGAATAGTGTATGCGGCGACCGAGTTGCTCTTGCCCGGCGTCAATAC
GGGATAATACCGCGCCACATAGCAGAACTTTAAAAGTGCTCATCATTGGAAAACGTTCTTCGGGGCGAAA
ACTCTCAAGGATCTTACCGCTGTTGAGATCCAGTTCGATGTAACCCACTCGTGCACCCAACTGATCTTCA
GCATCTTTTACTTTCACCAGCGTTTCTGGGTGAGCAAAAACAGGAAGGCAAAATGCCGCAAAAAAGGGAA
TAAGGGCGACACGGAAATGTTGAATACTCATACTCTTCCTTTTTCAATATTATTGAAGCATTTATCAGGG
TTATTGTCTCATGAGCGGATACATATTTGAATGTATTTAGAAAAATAAACAAATAGGGGTTCCGCGCACA
TTTCCCCGAAAAGTGCCACCTGAC
Features (pLannotate 1.2.2; 26 found; start..end, strand, type, name):
     31..83      -  misc_feature   bom (fragment): basis of mobility region from pBR322
    238..617     +  enhancer       CMV enhancer: human cytomegalovirus immediate early enhancer
    618..817     +  promoter       CMV promoter: human cytomegalovirus (CMV) immediate early promoter
    835..1013    +  LTR            5' LTR (truncated): truncated 5' long terminal repeat (LTR) from HIV-1
   1062..1187    +  misc_feature   HIV-1 Ψ: packaging signal of human immunodeficiency virus type 1
   1171..1534    +  CDS            HIV-1 gag (fragment): gag protein from human immunodeficiency virus 1; gag
   1680..1913    +  misc_feature   RRE: The Rev response element (RRE) of HIV-1 allows for Rev-dependent mRNA export from the nucleus to the cytoplasm.
   2290..2390    +  CDS            Rev (fragment): human immunodeficiency virus 1 (HIV-1) Rev protein; rev; enhances nuclear export of unspliced and incompletely spliced viral mRNAs
   2440..2459    +  misc_feature   cPPT/CTS (fragment): central polypurine tract and central termination sequence of HIV-1
   2463..2773    +  LTR            5' LTR (fragment): 5' long terminal repeat (LTR) from HIV-1
   2781..2961    +  LTR            5' LTR (truncated): truncated 5' long terminal repeat (LTR) from HIV-1
   2993..3217    +  polyA_signal   bGH poly(A) signal: bovine growth hormone polyadenylation signal
   3221..3242    +  promoter       SV40 promoter (fragment): SV40 enhancer and early promoter
   3263..3691    +  rep_origin     f1 ori (sequence partly withheld): f1 bacteriophage origin of replication; arrow indicates direction of (+) strand synthesis
   3705..4034    +  promoter       SV40 promoter: SV40 enhancer and early promoter
   4082..4129    +  promoter       EM7 promoter: synthetic bacterial promoter&nbsp
   4148..4522    +  CDS            BleoR: antibiotic-binding protein; Sh ble from Streptoalloteichus hindustanus; confers resistance to bleomycin, phleomycin, and Zeocin™
   4532..4657    +  CDS            ble (fragment): BLE_KLEPN - Experimental evidence at protein level: Swiss-Prot protein existence level 1. Binding protein with a strong affinity to the bleomycin family of antibiotics. Binds to CL990; an antimitotic-antibiotic compound. From Klebsiella pneumoniae.
   4652..4773    +  polyA_signal   SV40 poly(A) signal: SV40 polyadenylation signal
   4846..4862    -  protein_bind   lac operator: The lac repressor binds to the lac operator to inhibit transcription in E. coli. This inhibition can be relieved by adding lactose or isopropyl-β-D-thiogalactopyranoside (IPTG). lac repressor encoded by lacI
   4870..4900    -  promoter       lac promoter: promoter for the E. coli lac operon
   4915..4936    -  protein_bind   CAP binding site: CAP binding activates transcription in the presence of cAMP. E. coli catabolite activator protein
   4949..5041    -  CDS            lacI (fragment): lac repressor; lacI; The lac repressor binds to the lac operator to inhibit transcription in E. coli. This inhibition can be relieved by adding lactose or isopropyl-β-D-thiogalactopyranoside (IPTG).
   5224..5812    -  rep_origin     ori: high-copy-number ColE1/pMB1/pBR322/pUC origin of replication
   5983..6843    -  CDS            AmpR: β-lactamase; bla; confers resistance to ampicillin, carbenicillin, and related antibiotics
   6844..6948    -  promoter       AmpR promoter: bla
