[The description below was written by a language model from this plasmid's Addgene catalogue record and pLannotate feature annotations shown in this document.]
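Description:
pR_LG lenti-(empty)-del-CTS is an empty, non-integrating HIV-1-based lentiviral transfer plasmid of about 7 kb, intended as a co-packaging partner rather than as an expression vector. The catalogue lists pFUGW as the backbone, while the depositor comments say it was derived from lentiCas9-Blast by Gibson cloning; the record does not reconcile these two statements. It is propagated in E. coli from a high-copy ColE1/pUC origin under ampicillin selection. The backbone also carries an f1 origin and an SV40/EM7-driven bleomycin/Zeocin resistance cassette with an SV40 polyadenylation signal, which lies outside the LTR-flanked viral region.

The viral portion begins with a CMV enhancer/promoter fused to a truncated 5' LTR, which drives production of genomic RNA in packaging cells. This is followed by the Ψ packaging signal, a gag fragment and the Rev response element, so the RNA can be exported and encapsidated normally. No internal promoter or transgene is present. A roughly 5.9 kb deletion running from the cPPT to the U3-proximal polypurine tract removed the payload, leaving only a short cPPT/CTS remnant directly upstream of the 3' LTR sequences and a bGH polyadenylation signal. A two-base substitution in the 5' LTR is stated to render the resulting virus non-integrating.

The stated use is to mix this plasmid with a nucleic acid library during lentiviral packaging. Virions, which carry two genomes, then more often pair a library genome with this inert, integration-defective one. This reduces intermolecular recombination between library members and limits multiple integrations per cell in pooled genetic screens.
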