Addgene plasmid #112895: pR_LG lenti-(empty)-del-CTS
Purpose: (Empty Backbone) Non-integrating lentiviral co-packaging plasmid designed to reduce multiple integrations and recombination during transduction of nucleic acid libraries
Depositing lab: Paul Blainey. Depositing organization: Broad Institute. Publication: Lentiviral co-packaging mitigates the effects of intermolecular recombination and multiple integrations in pooled genetic screens. Feldman D, Singh A, Garrity AJ, Blainey PC. bioRxiv 262121 10.1101/262121.
Backbone
  Vector backbone: pFUGW
  Backbone size (bp): 6976
  Modifications to backbone: dinucleotide substitution in 5' LTR to render virus non-integrating
  Vector type: Lentiviral
  Promoter: none
Growth in bacteria
  Bacterial resistance: Ampicillin, 100 μg/mL
  Growth temperature: 37°C
  Growth strain: NEB Stable
  Copy number: High Copy
Gene/Insert
  Cloning method: Gibson Cloning
  Sequencing primers: 5′ tacatcaatgggcgtggata; 3′ atcgtttcagacccacctcc
Terms and licenses: Academic/Nonprofit Terms; Industry Terms: Not Available to Industry
Depositor comments: pR_LG is a non-integrating lentiviral vector derived from lentiCas9-Blast by creating a 2 bp substitution in the 5' LTR and deleting the transgene and part of cPPT (deletion spans 5.9 kb from cPPT to U3PPT). Please visit https://doi.org/10.1101/262121 for bioRxiv preprint.
How to cite: pR_LG lenti-(empty)-del-CTS was a gift from Paul Blainey (Addgene plasmid # 112895 ; http://n2t.net/addgene:112895 ; RRID:Addgene_112895)
